>Addgene plasmid #123988 | MTK234_012 | addgene full sequence | sequence record 252146 | Addgene NGS Result
TGCCGGATCAAGAGCTACCAACTCTTTTTCCGAAGGTAACTGGCTTCAGCAGAGCGCAGATACCAAATAC
TGTTCTTCTAGTGTAGCCGTAGTTAGGCCACCACTTCAAGAACTCTGTAGCACCGCCTACATACCTCGCT
CTGCTAATCCTGTTACCAGTGGCTGCTGCCAGTGGCGATAAGTCGTGTCTTACCGGGTTGGACTCAAGAC
GATAGTTACCGGATAAGGCGCAGCGGTCGGGCTGAACGGGGGGTTCGTGCACACAGCCCAGCTTGGAGCG
AACGACCTACACCGAACTGAGATACCTACAGCGTGAGCTATGAGAAAGCGCCACGCTTCCCGAAGGGAGA
AAGGCGGACAGGTATCCGGTAAGCGGCAGGGTCGGAACAGGAGAGCGCACGAGGGAGCTTCCAGGGGGAA
ACGCCTGGTATCTTTATAGTCCTGTCGGGTTTCGCCACCTCTGACTTGAGCGTCGATTTTTGTGATGCTC
GTCAGGGGGGCGGAGCCTATGGAAAAACGCCAGCAACGCGGCCTTTTTACGGTTCCTGGCCTTTTGCTGG
CCTTTTGCTCACATGTTCTTTCCTGCGTTATCCCCTGATTCTGTGGATAACCGTAGTCGGTCTCAAACGG
ATCCGACGCGCCATCTCTAGGCCCGCGCCGGCCCCCTCGCACGGACTTGTGGGAGAAGCTCGGCTACTCC
CCTGCCCCGGTTAATTTGCATATAATATTTCCTAGTAACTATAGAGGCTTAATGTGCGATAAAAGACAGA
TAATCTGTTCTTTTTAATACTAGCTACATTTTACATGATAGGCTTGGATTTCTATAACTTCGTATAGCAT
ACATTATACGAAGTTATAAACAGCACAAAAGGAAACTCACCCTAACTGTAAAGTAATTGTGTGTTTTGAG
ACTATAAGTATCCCTTGGAGAACCACCTTGTTTGCGTTGGTACGGTCCTCCCCGGTTTAAGAGCTAAGCT
GGAAACAGCATAGCAAGTTTAAATAAGGCTAGTCCGTTATCAACTTGAAAAAGTGGCACCGAGTCGGTGC
TTTTTTTGCTGTGAGACCAGACCAATAAAAAACGCCCGGCGGCAACCGAGCGTTCTGAACAAATCCAGAT
GGAGTTCTGAGGTCATTACTGGATCTATCAACAGGAGTCCAAGCGAGCTCGATATCAAATTACGCCCCGC
CCTGCCACTCATCGCAGTACTGTTGTAATTCATTAAGCATTCTGCCGACATGGAAGCCATCACAAACGGC
ATGATGAACCTGAATCGCCAGCGGCATCAGCACCTTGTCGCCTTGCGTATAATATTTGCCCATGGTGAAA
ACGGGGGCGAAGAAGTTGTCCATATTGGCCACGTTTAAATCAAAACTGGTGAAACTCACCCAGGGATTGG
CTGAAACGAAAAACATATTCTCAATAAACCCTTTAGGGAAATAGGCCAGGTTTTCACCGTAACACGCCAC
ATCTTGCGAATATATGTGTAGAAACTGCCGGAAATCGTCGTGGTATTCACTCCAGAGCGATGAAAACGTT
TCAGTTTGCTCATGGAAAACGGTGTAACAAGGGTGAACACTATCCCATATCACCAGCTCACCGTCTTTCA
TTGCCATACGAAATTCCGGATGAGCATTCATCAGGCGGGCAAGAATGTGAATAAAGGCCGGATAAAACTT
GTGCTTATTTTTCTTTACGGTCTTTAAAAAGGCCGTAATATCCAGCTGAACGGTCTGGTTATAGGTACAT
TGAGCAACTGACTGAAATGCCTCAAAATGTTCTTTACGATGCCATTGGGATATATCAACGGTGGTATATC
CAGTGATTTTTTTCTCCATTTTAGCTTCCTTAGCTCCTGAAAATCTCGATAACTCAAAAAATACGCCCGG
TAGTGATCTTATTTCATTATGGTGAAAGTTGGAACCTCTTACGTGCCCGATCAATCATGACCAAAATCCC
TTAACGTGAGTTTTCGTTCCACTGAGCGTCAGACCCCGTAGAAAAGATCAAAGGATCTTCTTGAGATCCT
TTTTTTCTGCGCGTAATCTGCTGCTTGCAAACAAAAAAACCACCGCTACCAGCGGTGGTTTGTT
Features (pLannotate 1.2.2; 6 found; start..end, strand, type, name):
    824..857     +  protein_bind   loxP: Cre-mediated recombination occurs in the 8-bp core sequence (GCATACAT). Cre recombinase
    983..1050    +  misc_RNA       tracrRNA (fragment): trans-activating CRISPR RNA for the Streptococcus pyogenes CRISPR/Cas9 system
   1075..1109    -  terminator     lambda t0 terminator: minimal transcription terminator from phage lambda (Scholtissek and Grosse, 1987)
   1183..1839    -  CDS            cat: CAT_ECOLX - Experimental evidence at protein level: Swiss-Prot protein existence level 1. This enzyme is an effector of chloramphenicol resistance in bacteria. From Escherichia coli. This protein is used as a marker in many commonly used cloning vectors, such as pACYC184.
   1840..1937    -  promoter       cat promoter: promoter of the E. coli cat gene encoding chloramphenicol acetyltransferase
   2021..515     +  rep_origin     ori (across the origin): high-copy-number ColE1/pMB1/pBR322/pUC origin of replication
