[The description below was written by a language model from this plasmid's Addgene catalogue record and pLannotate feature annotations shown in this document.]
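Description:
MTK234_012 is a small (about 2.1 kb) part plasmid from the Mammalian Toolkit (MTK), a modular hierarchical cloning system for assembling genetic circuits for mammalian cells. It is built on the MTK234_002 backbone and is catalogued as a mammalian expression vector, although in practice it serves as a bacterial storage vehicle for a reusable part. It is propagated in E. coli through a high-copy ColE1/pUC-type origin of replication. Selection is by chloramphenicol, conferred by the cat gene driven by its native promoter, and a lambda t0 terminator lies next to the resistance cassette.

The payload is a guide RNA expression cassette for Streptococcus pyogenes Cas9 that targets site 1 of the human ROSA26 locus, a commonly used safe-harbour site for transgene integration. It is formatted as a "type 234" part, meaning it fills the combined 2, 3 and 4 positions of a toolkit transcriptional unit, positions otherwise taken by separate parts, so the whole sgRNA cassette drops in as one piece. The automated annotation picks up a tracrRNA-derived fragment, consistent with the sgRNA scaffold, and a loxP site upstream of it whose role is not explained in the record. No promoter for the guide RNA is annotated or stated. The region between the origin and the scaffold is largely unannotated, so the driving element cannot be named from this record. The cloning sites used to insert the guide are also recorded as unknown.

The plasmid is intended for assembly into higher-order MTK constructs that supply a ROSA26-directed guide alongside Cas9, presumably for cutting or targeted integration at that locus in human cells.
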