Addgene plasmid #123988: MTK234_012
Purpose: Encodes the spCas9 sgRNA1 hROSA26 (site 1) gRNA expression cassette as a type 234 part to be used in the MTK system
Depositing lab: Hana El-Samad. Depositing organization: University of California, San Francisco (UCSF). Publication: A Toolkit for Rapid Modular Construction of Biological Circuits in Mammalian Cells. Fonseca JP, Bonny AR, Kumar GR, Ng AH, Town J, Wu QC, Aslankoohi E, Chen SY, Dods G, Harrigan P, Osimiri LC, Kistler AL, El-Samad H. ACS Synth Biol. 2019 Nov 15;8(11):2593-2606. doi: 10.1021/acssynbio.9b00322. Epub 2019 Nov 5. PubMed 31686495.
Backbone
  Vector backbone: MTK234_002
  Vector type: Mammalian Expression
Growth in bacteria
  Bacterial resistance: Chloramphenicol, 25 μg/mL
  Growth temperature: 37°C
  Growth strain: DH5alpha
  Copy number: Unknown
Gene/Insert
  Gene/Insert name: hROSA26 sg1
  Cloning method: Restriction Enzyme; 5′ cloning site unknown (unknown if destroyed); 3′ cloning site unknown (unknown if destroyed)
Terms and licenses: Academic/Nonprofit Terms; Industry Terms: Not Available to Industry
Depositor comments: Please visit https://www.biorxiv.org/content/10.1101/506188v2 for BioRxiv preprint
How to cite: MTK234_012 was a gift from Hana El-Samad (Addgene plasmid # 123988 ; http://n2t.net/addgene:123988 ; RRID:Addgene_123988)
